>Addgene plasmid #116397 | pHAGE-FLT1-R781Q | addgene full sequence | sequence record 250730 | Addgene NGS Result
AGCGGCCCTGCAGATATCAACAAGTTTGTACAAAAAAGCAGGCACCATGGTCAGCTACTGGGACACCGGG
GTCCTGCTGTGCGCGCTGCTCAGCTGTCTGCTTCTCACAGGATCTAGTTCAGGTTCAAAATTAAAAGATC
CTGAACTGAGTTTAAAAGGCACCCAGCACATCATGCAAGCAGGCCAGACACTGCATCTCCAATGCAGGGG
GGAAGCAGCCCATAAATGGTCTTTGCCTGAAATGGTGAGTAAGGAAAGCGAAAGGCTGAGCATAACTAAA
TCTGCCTGTGGAAGAAATGGCAAACAATTCTGCAGTACTTTAACCTTGAACACAGCTCAAGCAAACCACA
CTGGCTTCTACAGCTGCAAATATCTAGCTGTACCTACTTCAAAGAAGAAGGAAACAGAATCTGCAATCTA
TATATTTATTAGTGATACAGGTAGACCTTTCGTAGAGATGTACAGTGAAATCCCCGAAATTATACACATG
ACTGAAGGAAGGGAGCTCGTCATTCCCTGCCGGGTTACGTCACCTAACATCACTGTTACTTTAAAAAAGT
TTCCACTTGACACTTTGATCCCTGATGGAAAACGCATAATCTGGGACAGTAGAAAGGGCTTCATCATATC
AAATGCAACGTACAAAGAAATAGGGCTTCTGACCTGTGAAGCAACAGTCAATGGGCATTTGTATAAGACA
AACTATCTCACACATCGACAAACCAATACAATCATAGATGTCCAAATAAGCACACCACGCCCAGTCAAAT
TACTTAGAGGCCATACTCTTGTCCTCAATTGTACTGCTACCACTCCCTTGAACACGAGAGTTCAAATGAC
CTGGAGTTACCCTGATGAAAAAAATAAGAGAGCTTCCGTAAGGCGACGAATTGACCAAAGCAATTCCCAT
GCCAACATATTCTACAGTGTTCTTACTATTGACAAAATGCAGAACAAAGACAAAGGACTTTATACTTGTC
GTGTAAGGAGTGGACCATCATTCAAATCTGTTAACACCTCAGTGCATATATATGATAAAGCATTCATCAC
TGTGAAACATCGAAAACAGCAGGTGCTTGAAACCGTAGCTGGCAAGCGGTCTTACCGGCTCTCTATGAAA
GTGAAGGCATTTCCCTCGCCGGAAGTTGTATGGTTAAAAGATGGGTTACCTGCGACTGAGAAATCTGCTC
GCTATTTGACTCGTGGCTACTCGTTAATTATCAAGGACGTAACTGAAGAGGATGCAGGGAATTATACAAT
CTTGCTGAGCATAAAACAGTCAAATGTGTTTAAAAACCTCACTGCCACTCTAATTGTCAATGTGAAACCC
CAGATTTACGAAAAGGCCGTGTCATCGTTTCCAGACCCGGCTCTCTACCCACTGGGCAGCAGACAAATCC
TGACTTGTACCGCATATGGTATCCCTCAACCTACAATCAAGTGGTTCTGGCACCCCTGTAACCATAATCA
TTCCGAAGCAAGGTGTGACTTTTGTTCCAATAATGAAGAGTCCTTTATCCTGGATGCTGACAGCAACATG
GGAAACAGAATTGAGAGCATCACTCAGCGCATGGCAATAATAGAAGGAAAGAATAAGATGGCTAGCACCT
TGGTTGTGGCTGACTCTAGAATTTCTGGAATCTACATTTGCATAGCTTCCAATAAAGTTGGGACTGTGGG
AAGAAACATAAGCTTTTATATCACAGATGTGCCAAATGGGTTTCATGTTAACTTGGAAAAAATGCCGACG
GAAGGAGAGGACCTGAAACTGTCTTGCACAGTTAACAAGTTCTTATACAGAGACGTTACTTGGATTTTAC
TGCGGACAGTTAATAACAGAACAATGCACTACAGTATTAGCAAGCAAAAAATGGCCATCACTAAGGAGCA
CTCCATCACTCTTAATCTTACCATCATGAATGTTTCCCTGCAAGATTCAGGCACCTATGCCTGCAGAGCC
AGGAATGTATACACAGGGGAAGAAATCCTCCAGAAGAAAGAAATTACAATCAGAGATCAGGAAGCACCAT
ACCTCCTGCGAAACCTCAGTGATCACACAGTGGCCATCAGCAGTTCCACCACTTTAGACTGTCATGCTAA
TGGTGTCCCCGAGCCTCAGATCACTTGGTTTAAAAACAACCACAAAATACAACAAGAGCCTGGAATTATT
TTAGGACCAGGAAGCAGCACGCTGTTTATTGAAAGAGTCACAGAAGAGGATGAAGGTGTCTATCACTGCA
AAGCCACCAACCAGAAGGGCTCTGTGGAAAGTTCAGCATACCTCACTGTTCAAGGAACCTCGGACAAGTC
TAATCTGGAGCTGATCACTCTAACATGCACCTGTGTGGCTGCGACTCTCTTCTGGCTCCTATTAACCCTC
TTTATCCAAAAAATGAAAAGGTCTTCTTCTGAAATAAAGACTGACTACCTATCAATTATAATGGACCCAG
ATGAAGTTCCTTTGGATGAGCAGTGTGAGCGGCTCCCTTATGATGCCAGCAAGTGGGAGTTTGCCCGGGA
GAGACTTAAACTGGGCAAATCACTTGGAAGAGGGGCTTTTGGAAAAGTGGTTCAAGCATCAGCATTTGGC
ATTAAGAAATCACCTACGTGCCGGACTGTGGCTGTGAAAATGCTGAAAGAGGGGGCCACGGCCAGCGAGT
ACAAAGCTCTGATGACTGAGCTAAAAATCTTGACCCACATTGGCCACCATCTGAACGTGGTTAACCTGCT
GGGAGCCTGCACCAAGCAAGGAGGGCCTCTGATGGTGATTGTTGAATACTGCAAATATGGAAATCTCTCC
AACTACCTCAAGAGCAAACGTGACTTATTTTTTCTCAACAAGGATGCAGCACTACACATGGAGCCTAAGA
AAGAAAAAATGGAGCCAGGCCTGGAACAAGGCAAGAAACCAAGACTAGATAGCGTCACCAGCAGCGAAAG
CTTTGCGAGCTCCGGCTTTCAGGAAGATAAAAGTCTGAGTGATGTTGAGGAAGAGGAGGATTCTGACGGT
TTCTACAAGGAGCCCATCACTATGGAAGATCTGATTTCTTACAGTTTTCAAGTGGCCAGAGGCATGGAGT
TCCTGTCTTCCAGAAAGTGCATTCATCGGGACCTGGCAGCGAGAAACATTCTTTTATCTGAGAACAACGT
GGTGAAGATTTGTGATTTTGGCCTTGCCCGGGATATTTATAAGAACCCCGATTATGTGAGAAAAGGAGAT
ACTCGACTTCCTCTGAAATGGATGGCTCCTGAATCTATCTTTGACAAAATCTACAGCACCAAGAGCGACG
TGTGGTCTTACGGAGTATTGCTGTGGGAAATCTTCTCCTTAGGTGGGTCTCCATACCCAGGAGTACAAAT
GGATGAGGACTTTTGCAGTCGCCTGAGGGAAGGCATGAGGATGAGAGCTCCTGAGTACTCTACTCCTGAA
ATCTATCAGATCATGCTGGACTGCTGGCACAGAGACCCAAAAGAAAGGCCAAGATTTGCAGAACTTGTGG
AAAAACTAGGTGATTTGCTTCAAGCAAATGTACAACAGGATGGTAAAGACTACATCCCAATCAATGCCAT
ACTGACAGGAAATAGTGGGTTTACATACTCAACTCCTGCCTTCTCTGAGGACTTCTTCAAGGAAAGTATT
TCAGCTCCGAAGTTTAATTCAGGAAGCTCTGATGATGTCAGATACGTAAATGCTTTCAAGTTCATGAGCC
TGGAAAGAATCAAAACCTTTGAAGAACTTTTACCGAATGCCACCTCCATGTTTGATGACTACCAGGGCGA
CAGCAGCACTCTGTTGGCCTCTCCCATGCTGAAGCGCTTCACCTGGACTGACAGCAAACCCAAGGCCTCG
CTCAAGATTGACTTGAGAGTAACCAGTAAAAGTAAGGAGTCGGGGCTGTCTGATGTCAGCAGGCCCAGTT
TCTGCCATTCCAGCTGTGGGCACGTCAGCGAAGGCAAGCGCAGGTTCACCTACGACCACGCTGAGCTGGA
AAGGAAAATCGCGTGCTGCTCCCCGCCCCCAGACTACAACTCGGTGGTCCTGTACTCCACCCCACCCATC
TAGAACCCAGCTTTCTTGTACAAAGTGGTGATATCCAATTAACCCTCACTAAAGGTAGTTGAAGTTAGTT
TAAGTGTTACCCTATAGTGAGTCGTATTACCACCCAACTTTTCTATACAAAGTGGTTGATATCCAGCACA
GTGGCGGCCGCTCGAGTCTAGAGGGCCCGCGGTTCGAAGGTAAGCCTATCCCTAACCCTCTCCTCGGTCT
CGATTCTACGCGTACCGGTTAGTAATGAGATCCCTNCCCCCCCCCNTAACGTTACTGGCCGAAGCCGCTT
GGAATAAGGCCGGTGTGCGTTTGTCTATATGTTATTTTCCACCATATTGCCGTCTTTTGGCAATGTGAGG
GCCCGGAAACCTGGCCCTGTCTTCTTGACGAGCATTCCTAGGGGTCTTTCCCCTCTCGCCAAAGGAATGC
AAGGTCTGTTGAATGTCGTGAAGGAAGCAGTTCCTCTGGAAGCTTCTTGAAGACAAACAACGTCTGTAGC
GACCCTTTGCAGGCAGCGGAACCCCCCACCTGGCGACAGGTGCCTCTGCGGCCAAAAGCCACGTGTATAA
GATACACCTGCAAAGGCGGCACAACCCCAGTGCCACGTTGTGAGTTGGATAGTTGTGGAAAGAGTCAAAT
GGCTCTCCTCAAGCGTATTCAACAAGGGGCTGAAGGATGCCCAGAAGGTACCCCATTGTATGGGATCTGA
TCTGGGGCCTCGGTGCACATGCTTTACATGTGTTTAGTCGAGGTTAAAAAAACGTCTAGGCCCCCCGAAC
CACGGGGACGTGGTTTTCCTTTGAAAAACACGATGATAATATGGCCACACATATGACCGAGTACAAGCCC
ACGGTGCGCCTCGCCACCCGCGACGACGTCCCCAGGGCCGTACGCACCCTCGCCGCCGCGTTCGCCGACT
ACCCCGCCACGCGCCACACCGTCGATCCGGACCGCCACATCGAGCGGGTCACCGAGCTGCAAGAACTCTT
CCTCACGCGCGTCGGGCTCGACATCGGCAAGGTGTGGGTCGCGGACGACGGCGCCGCGGTGGCGGTCTGG
ACCACGCCGGAGAGCGTCGAAGCGGGGGCGGTGTTCGCCGAGATCGGCCCGCGCATGGCCGAGTTGAGCG
GTTCCCGGCTGGCCGCGCAGCAACAGATGGAAGGCCTCCTGGCGCCGCACCGGCCCAAGGAGCCCGCGTG
GTTCCTGGCCACCGTCGGCGTCTCGCCCGACCACCAGGGCAAGGGTCTGGGCAGCGCCGTCGTGCTCCCC
GGAGTGGAGGCGGCCGAGCGCGCCGGGGTGCCCGCCTTCCTGGAGACCTCCGCGCCCCGCAACCTCCCCT
TCTACGAGCGGCTCGGCTTCACCGTCACCGCCGACGTCGAGGTGCCCGAAGGACCGCGCACCTGGTGCAT
GACCCGCAAGCCCGGTGCCTAAATCGATAGATCCTAATCAACCTCTGGATTACAAAATTTGTGAAAGATT
GACTGGTATTCTTAACTATGTTGCTCCTTTTACGCTATGTGGATACGCTGCTTTAATGCCTTTGTATCAT
GCTATTGCTTCCCGTATGGCTTTCATTTTCTCCTCCTTGTATAAATCCTGGTTGCTGTCTCTTTATGAGG
AGTTGTGGCCCGTTGTCAGGCAACGTGGCGTGGTGTGCACTGTGTTTGCTGACGCAACCCCCACTGGTTG
GGGCATTGCCACCACCTGTCAGCTCCTTTCCGGGACTTTCGCTTTCCCCCTCCCTATTGCCACGGCGGAA
CTCATCGCCGCCTGCCTTGCCCGCTGCTGGACAGGGGCTCGGCTGTTGGGCACTGACAATTCCGTGGTGT
TGTCGGGGAAATCATCGTCCTTTCCTTGGCTGCTCGCCTGTGTTGCCACCTGGATTCTGCGCGGGACGTC
CTTCTGCTACGTCCCTTCGGCCCTCAATCCAGCGGACCTTCCTTCCCGCGGCCTGCTGCCGGCTCTGCGG
CCTCTTCCGCGTCTTCGCCTTCGCCCTCAGACGAGTCGGATCTCCCTTTGGGCCGCCTCCCCGCCTGAGA
TCCTTTAAGACCAATGACTTACAAGGCAGCTGTAGATCTTAGCCACTTTTTAAAAGAAAAGGGGGGACTG
GAAGGGCTAATTCACTCCCAACGAAGACAAGATCTGCTTTTTGCTTGTACTGGGTCTCTCTGGTTAGACC
AGATCTGAGCCTGGGAGCTCTCTGGCTAACTAGGGAACCCACTGCTTAAGCCTCAATAAAGCTTGCCTTG
AGTGCTTCAAGTAGTGTGTGCCCGTCTGTTGTGTGACTCTGGTAACTAGAGATCCCTCAGACCCTTTTAG
TCAGTGTGGAAAATCTCTAGCAGTAGTAGTTCATGTCATCTTATTATTCAGTATTTATAACTTGCAAAGA
AATGAATATCAGAGAGTGAGAGGCCCGGGTTAATTAAGGAAAGGGCTAGATCATTCTTGAAGACGAAAGG
GCCTCGTGATACGCCTATTTTTATAGGTTAATGTCATGATAATAATGGTTTCTTAGACGTCAGGTGGCAC
TTTTCGGGGAAATGTGCGCGGAACCCCTATTTGTTTATTTTTCTAAATACATTCAAATATGTATCCGCTC
ATGAGACAATAACCCTGATAAATGCTTCAATAATATTGAAAAAGGAAGAGTATGAGTATTCAACATTTCC
GTGTCGCCCTTATTCCCTTTTTTGCGGCATTTTGCCTTCCTGTTTTTGCTCACCCAGAAACGCTGGTGAA
AGTAAAAGATGCTGAAGATCAGTTGGGTGCACGAGTGGGTTACATCGAACTGGATCTCAACAGCGGTAAG
ATCCTTGAGAGTTTTCGCCCCGAAGAACGTTTTCCAATGATGAGCACTTTTAAAGTTCTGCTATGTGGCG
CGGTATTATCCCGTGTTGACGCCGGGCAAGAGCAACTCGGTCGCCGCATACACTATTCTCAGAATGACTT
GGTTGAGTACTCACCAGTCACAGAAAAGCATCTTACGGATGGCATGACAGTAAGAGAATTATGCAGTGCT
GCCATAACCATGAGTGATAACACTGCGGCCAACTTACTTCTGACAACGATCGGAGGACCGAAGGAGCTAA
CCGCTTTTTTGCACAACATGGGGGATCATGTAACTCGCCTTGATCGTTGGGAACCGGAGCTGAATGAAGC
CATACCAAACGACGAGCGTGACACCACGATGCCTGTAGCAATGGCAACAACGTTGCGCAAACTATTAACT
GGCGAACTACTTACTCTAGCTTCCCGGCAACAATTAATAGACTGGATGGAGGCGGATAAAGTTGCAGGAC
CACTTCTGCGCTCGGCCCTTCCGGCTGGCTGGTTTATTGCTGATAAATCTGGAGCCGGTGAGCGTGGGTC
TCGCGGTATCATTGCAGCACTGGGGCCAGATGGTAAGCCCTCCCGTATCGTAGTTATCTACACGACGGGG
AGTCAGGCAACTATGGATGAACGAAATAGACAGATCGCTGAGATAGGTGCCTCACTGATTAAGCATTGGT
AACTGTCAGACCAAGTTTACTCATATATACTTTAGATTGATTTAAAACTTCATTTTTAATTTAAAAGGAT
CTAGGTGAAGATCCTTTTTGATAATCTCATGACCAAAATCCCTTAACGTGAGTTTTCGTTCCACTGAGCG
TCAGACCCCGTAGAAAAGATCAAAGGATCTTCTTGAGATCCTTTTTTTCTGCGCGTAATCTGCTGCTTGC
AAACAAAAAAACCACCGCTACCAGCGGTGGTTTGTTTGCCGGATCAAGAGCTACCAACTCTTTTTCCGAA
GGTAACTGGCTTCAGCAGAGCGCAGATACCAAATACTGTTCTTCTAGTGTAGCCGTAGTTAGGCCACCAC
TTCAAGAACTCTGTAGCACCGCCTACATACCTCGCTCTGCTAATCCTGTTACCAGTGGCTGCTGCCAGTG
GCGATAAGTCGTGTCTTACCGGGTTGGACTCAAGACGATAGTTACCGGATAAGGCGCAGCGGTCGGGCTG
AACGGGGGGTTCGTGCACACAGCCCAGCTTGGAGCGAACGACCTACACCGAACTGAGATACCTACAGCGT
GAGCTATGAGAAAGCGCCACGCTTCCCGAAGGGAGAAAGGCGGACAGGTATCCGGTAAGCGGCAGGGTCG
GAACAGGAGAGCGCACGAGGGAGCTTCCAGGGGGAAACGCCTGGTATCTTTATAGTCCTGTCGGGTTTCG
CCACCTCTGACTTGAGCGTCGATTTTTGTGATGCTCGTCAGGGGGGCGGAGCCTATGGAAAAACGCCAGC
AACGCGGCCTTTTTACGGTTCCTGGCCTTTTGCTGGCCTTTTGCTCACATGTTCTTTCCTGCGTTATCCC
CTGATTCTGTGGATAACCGTATTACCGCCTTTGAGTGAGCTGATACCGCTCGCCGCAGCCGAACGACCGA
GCGCAGCGAGTCAGTGAGCGAGGAAGCGGAAGAGCGCCCAATACGCAAACCGCCTCTCCCCGCGCGTTGG
CCGATTCATTAATGCAGCAAGCTCATGGCTGACTAATTTTTTTTATTTATGCAGAGGCCGAGGCCGCCTC
GGCCTCTGAGCTATTCCAGAAGTAGTGAGGAGGCTTTTTTGGAGGCCTAGGCTTTTGCAAAAAGCTCCCC
GTGGCACGACAGGTTTCCCGACTGGAAAGCGGGCAGTGAGCGCAACGCAATTAATGTGAGTTAGCTCACT
CATTAGGCACCCCAGGCTTTACACTTTATGCTTCCGGCTCGTATGTTGTGTGGAATTGTGAGCGGATAAC
AATTTCACACAGGAAACAGCTATGACATGATTACGAATTTCACAAATAAAGCATTTTTTTCACTGCATTC
TAGTTGTGGTTTGTCCAAACTCATCAATGTATCTTATCATGTCTGGATCAACTGGATAACTCAAGCTAAC
CAAAATCATCCCAAACTTCCCACCCCATACCCTATTACCACTGCCAATTACCTGTGGTTTCATTTACTCT
AAACCTGTGATTCCTCTGAATTATTTTCATTTTAAAGAAATTGTATTTGTTAAATATGTACTACAAACTT
AGTAGTTGGAAGGGCTAATTCACTCCCAAAGAAGACAAGATATCCTTGATCTGTGGATCTACCACACACA
AGGCTACTTCCCTGATTAGCAGAACTACACACCAGGGCCAGGGGTCAGATATCCACTGACCTTTGGATGG
TGCTACAAGCTAGTACCAGTTGAGCCAGATAAGGTAGAAGAGGCCAATAAAGGAGAGAACACCAGCTTGT
TACACCCTGTGAGCCTGCATGGGATGGATGACCCGGAGAGAGAAGTGTTAGAGTGGAGGTTTGACAGCCG
CCTAGCATTTCATCACGTGGCCCGAGAGCTGCATCCGGAGTACTTCAAGAACTGCTGATATCGAGCTTGC
TACAAGGGACTTTCCGCTGGGGACTTTCCAGGGAGGCGTGGCCTGGGCGGGACTGGGGAGTGGCGAGCCC
TCAGATCCTGCATATAAGCAGCTGCTTTTTGCCTGTACTGGGTCTCTCTGGTTAGACCAGATCTGAGCCT
GGGAGCTCTCTGGCTAACTAGGGAACCCACTGCTTAAGCCTCAATAAAGCTTGCCTTGAGTGCTTCAAGT
AGTGTGTGCCCGTCTGTTGTGTGACTCTGGTAACTAGAGATCCCTCAGACCCTTTTAGTCAGTGTGGAAA
ATCTCTAGCAGTGGCGCCCGAACAGGGACTTGAAAGCGAAAGGGAAACCAGAGGAGCTCTCTCGACGCAG
GACTCGGCTTGCTGAAGCGCGCACGGCAAGAGGCGAGGGGCGGCGACTGGTGAGTACGCCAAAAATTTTG
ACTAGCGGAGGCTAGAAGGAGAGAGATGGGTGCGAGAGCGTCAGTATTAAGCGGGGGAGAATTAGATCGC
GATGGGAAAAAATTCGGTTAAGGCCAGGGGGAAAGAAAAAATATAAATTAAAACATATAGTATGGGCAAG
CAGGGAGCTAGAACGATTCGCAGTTAATCCTGGCCTGTTAGAAACATCAGAAGGCTGTAGACAAATACTG
GGACAGCTACAACCATCCCTTCAGACAGGATCAGAAGAACTTAGATCATTATATAATACAGTAGCAACCC
TCTATTGTGTGCATCAAAGGATAGAGATAAAAGACACCAAGGAAGCTTTAGACAAGATAGAGGAAGAGCA
AAACAAAAGTAAGACCACCGCACAGCAAGCGGCCGGCCGCTGATCTTCAGACCTGGAGGAGGAGATATGA
GGGACAATTGGAGAAGTGAATTATATAAATATAAAGTAGTAAAAATTGAACCATTAGGAGTAGCACCCAC
CAAGGCAAAGAGAAGAGTGGTGCAGAGAGAAAAAAGAGCAGTGGGAATAGGAGCTTTGTTCCTTGGGTTC
TTGGGAGCAGCAGGAAGCACTATGGGCGCAGCGTCAATGACGCTGACGGTACAGGCCAGACAATTATTGT
CTGGTATAGTGCAGCAGCAGAACAATTTGCTGAGGGCTATTGAGGCGCAACAGCATCTGTTGCAACTCAC
AGTCTGGGGCATCAAGCAGCTCCAGGCAAGAATCCTGGCTGTGGAAAGATACCTAAAGGATCAACAGCTC
CTGGGGATTTGGGGTTGCTCTGGAAAACTCATTTGCACCACTGCTGTGCCTTGGAATGCTAGTTGGAGTA
ATAAATCTCTGGAACAGATTTGGAATCACACGACCTGGATGGAGTGGGACAGAGAAATTAACAATTACAC
AAGCTTAATACACTCCTTAATTGAAGAATCGCAAAACCAGCAAGAAAAGAATGAACAAGAATTATTGGAA
TTAGATAAATGGGCAAGTTTGTGGAATTGGTTTAACATAACAAATTGGCTGTGGTATATAAAATTATTCA
TAATGATAGTAGGAGGCTTGGTAGGTTTAAGAATAGTTTTTGCTGTACTTTCTATAGTGAATAGAGTTAG
GCAGGGATATTCACCATTATCGTTTCAGACCCACCTCCCAACCCCGAGGGGACCCGACAGGCCCGAAGGA
ATAGAAGAAGAAGGTGGAGAGAGAGACAGAGACAGATCCATTCGATTAGTGAACGGATCTCGACGGTATC
GCCGAATTCACAAATGGCAGTATTCATCCACAATTTTAAAAGAAAAGGGGGGATTGGGGGGTACAGTGCA
GGGGAAAGAATAGTAGACATAATAGCAACAGACATACAAACTAAAGAATTACAAAAACAAATTACAAAAA
TTCAAAATTTTCGGGTTTATTACAGGGACAGCAGAGATCCAGTTTGGACTAGTCGTGAGGCTCCGGTGCC
CGTCAGTGGGCAGAGCGCACATCGCCCACAGTCCCCGAGAAGTTGGGGGGAGGGGTCGGCAATTGAACCG
GTGCCTAGAGAAGGTGGCGCGGGGTAAACTGGGAAAGTGATGTCGTGTACTGGCTCCGCCTTTTTCCCGA
GGGTGGGGGAGAACCGTATATAAGTGCAGTAGTCGCCGTGAACGTTCTTTTTCGCAACGGGTTTGCCGCC
AGAACACAGGTAAGTGCCGTGTGTGGTTCCCGCGGGCCTGGCCTCTTTACGGGTTATGGCCCTTGCGTGC
CTTGAATTACTTCCACCTGGCTGCAGTACGTGATTCTTGATCCCGAGCTTCGGGTTGGAAGTGGGTGGGA
GAGTTCGAGGCCTTGCGCTTAAGGAGCCCCTTCGCCTCGTGCTTGAGTTGAGGCCTGGCCTGGGCGCTGG
GGCCGCCGCGTGCGAATCTGGTGGCACCTTCGCGCCTGTCTCGCTGCTTTCGATAAGTCTCTAGCCATTT
AAAATTTTTGATGACCTGCTGCGACGCTTTTTTTCTGGCAAGATAGTCTTGTAAATGCGGGCCAAGATCT
GCACACTGGTATTTCGGTTTTTGGGGCCGCGGGCGGCGACGGGGCCCGTGCGTCCCAGCGCACATGTTCG
GCGAGGCGGGGCCTGCGAGCGCGGCCACCGAGAATCGGACGGGGGTAGTCTCAAGCTGGCCGGCCTGCTC
TGGTGCCTGGCCTCGCGCCGCCGTGTATCGCCCCGCCCTGGGCGGCAAGGCTGGCCCGGTCGGCACCAGT
TGCGTGAGCGGAAAGATGGCCGCTTCCCGGCCCTGCTGCAGGGAGCTCAAAATGGAGGACGCGGCGCTCG
GGAGAGCGGGCGGGTGAGTCACCCACACAAAGGAAAAGGGCCTTTCCGTCCTCAGCCGTCGCTTCATGTG
ACTCCACGGAGTACCGGGCGCCGTCCAGGCACCTCGATTAGTTCTCGAGCTTTTGGAGTACGTCGTCTTT
AGGTTGGGGGGAGGGGTTTTATGCGATGGAGTTTCCCCACACTGAGTGGGTGGAGACTGAAGTTAGGCCA
GCTTGGCACTTGATGTAATTCTCCTTGGAATTTGCCCTTTTTGAGTTTGGATCTTGGTTCATTCTCAAGC
CTCAGACAGTGGTTCAAAGTTTTTTTCTTCCATTTCAGGTGTCGTGA
Features (pLannotate 1.2.2; 30 found; start..end, strand, type, name):
     21..41      +  protein_bind   attB1: mutant version of attB; core recombination site for the Gateway® BP reaction BP Clonase™
     47..4060    +  CDS            FLT1: VGFR1_HUMAN - Also known as FLT, FRT, VEGFR1. Experimental evidence at protein level: Swiss-Prot protein existence level 1. [Isoform 7]: Has a truncated kinase domain; it increases phosphorylation of SRC at 'Tyr-418' by unknown means and promotes tumor cell invasion. From Homo sapiens (Human).
   4065..4089    -  protein_bind   attB2: mutant version of attB; recombination site for the Gateway® BP reaction BP Clonase™
   4097..4115    +  promoter       T3 promoter: promoter for bacteriophage T3 RNA polymerase
   4141..4159    -  promoter       T7 promoter: promoter for bacteriophage T7 RNA polymerase
   4165..4183    -  protein_bind   attB4 (fragment): mutant version of attB; core recombination site for the Gateway® BP reaction BP Clonase™
   4239..4280    +  CDS            V5 tag: epitope tag from simian virus 5
   4407..4869    +  misc_feature   IRES: internal ribosome entry site (IRES) of the encephalomyocarditis virus (EMCV)
   4883..5480    +  CDS            PuroR (fragment): puromycin N-acetyltransferase; pac from Streptomyces; confers resistance to puromycin
   5496..6084    +  misc_feature   WPRE: woodchuck hepatitis virus posttranscriptional regulatory element
   6092..6157    +  CDS            nef (fragment): NEF_HV1Z2 - Experimental evidence at protein level: Swiss-Prot protein existence level 1. Extracellular Nef protein targets CD4(+) T-lymphocytes for apoptosis by interacting with CXCR4 surface receptors. From Human immunodeficiency virus type 1 group M subtype D (isolate Z2/CDC-Z34) (HIV-1).
   6159..6392    +  LTR            3' LTR (ΔU3): self-inactivating 3' long terminal repeat (LTR) from HIV-1
   6597..6701    +  promoter       AmpR promoter: bla
   6702..7562    +  CDS            AmpR: β-lactamase; bla; confers resistance to ampicillin, carbenicillin, and related antibiotics
   7733..8321    +  rep_origin     ori: high-copy-number ColE1/pMB1/pBR322/pUC origin of replication
   8504..8558    +  CDS            lacI (fragment): lac repressor; lacI; The lac repressor binds to the lac operator to inhibit transcription in E. coli. This inhibition can be relieved by adding lactose or isopropyl-β-D-thiogalactopyranoside (IPTG).
   8564..8657    +  rep_origin     SV40 ori (fragment): SV40 origin of replication
   8682..8719    +  CDS            lacI (fragment): lac repressor; lacI; The lac repressor binds to the lac operator to inhibit transcription in E. coli. This inhibition can be relieved by adding lactose or isopropyl-β-D-thiogalactopyranoside (IPTG).
   8732..8753    +  protein_bind   CAP binding site: CAP binding activates transcription in the presence of cAMP. E. coli catabolite activator protein
   8768..8798    +  promoter       lac promoter: promoter for the E. coli lac operon
   8802..8824    +  protein_bind   lac operator (fragment): The lac repressor binds to the lac operator to inhibit transcription in E. coli. This inhibition can be relieved by adding lactose or isopropyl-β-D-thiogalactopyranoside (IPTG). lac repressor encoded by lacI
   8856..8939    +  polyA_signal   SV40 poly(A) signal (fragment): SV40 polyadenylation signal
   9106..9435    +  CDS            nef (fragment): NEF_HV1BR - Experimental evidence at protein level: Swiss-Prot protein existence level 1. Extracellular Nef protein targets CD4(+) T-lymphocytes for apoptosis by interacting with CXCR4 surface receptors (PubMed:14990729). From Human immunodeficiency virus type 1 group M subtype B (isolate BRU/LAI) (HIV-1).
   9483..9740    +  LTR            5' LTR (truncated): truncated 5' long terminal repeat (LTR) from HIV-1
   9787..9912    +  misc_feature   HIV-1 Ψ: packaging signal of human immunodeficiency virus type 1
   9896..10234   +  CDS            HIV-1 gag (fragment): gag protein from human immunodeficiency virus 1; gag
  10409..10642   +  misc_feature   RRE: The Rev response element (RRE) of HIV-1 allows for Rev-dependent mRNA export from the nucleus to the cytoplasm.
  11019..11119   +  CDS            Rev (fragment): human immunodeficiency virus 1 (HIV-1) Rev protein; rev; enhances nuclear export of unspliced and incompletely spliced viral mRNAs
  11164..11281   +  misc_feature   cPPT/CTS: central polypurine tract and central termination sequence of HIV-1
  11329..12507   +  promoter       EF-1α promoter: strong constitutive promoter for human elongation factor EF-1α
