[The description below was written by a language model from this plasmid's Addgene catalogue record, the feature table of its GenBank file and pLannotate feature annotations shown in this document.]
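Description:
pHAGE-FLT1-R781Q is an HIV-1-based, self-inactivating lentiviral expression plasmid built on the pHAGE backbone and carrying human FLT1 (VEGFR1, a receptor tyrosine kinase) with the R781Q missense substitution. It is propagated in E. coli through a high-copy ColE1/pUC-type origin and selected with ampicillin via the β-lactamase gene. The viral portion contains a truncated 5' LTR, the Ψ packaging signal with a partial gag sequence, the Rev response element for Rev-dependent nuclear export of the genomic RNA, the cPPT/CTS element that aids nuclear import, and a ΔU3 3' LTR that inactivates LTR promoter activity after integration. Packaging functions are not encoded, so they must be supplied in trans to make virus.

Because the full plasmid map is circular, the EF-1α promoter annotated at the end of the sequence sits directly upstream of the insert. The FLT1 open reading frame of about 4 kb is flanked by attB1 and attB2 sites, consistent with the recorded Gateway cloning. Downstream lie a V5 epitope tag annotation, an EMCV IRES and a puromycin N-acetyltransferase gene, followed by WPRE to boost transcript expression. The IRES allows FLT1 and puromycin resistance to be translated from one EF-1α-driven transcript, so transduced mammalian cells can be selected with puromycin. The record does not establish whether the V5 tag is fused in frame to FLT1; it is separated from the coding sequence by attB2 and short T3/T7 promoter sequences. The accompanying GenBank record covers only about 4 kb, carries no feature annotations, and probably corresponds to the insert alone. The associated work concerns systematic functional annotation of somatic cancer mutations, so the plasmid suits stable expression of this variant for functional comparison.
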