Addgene plasmid #116397: pHAGE-FLT1-R781Q
Purpose: Lentiviral expression of FLT1 R781Q
Depositing lab: Gordon Mills & Kenneth Scott. Depositing organization: Baylor College of Medicine. Publication: Systematic Functional Annotation of Somatic Mutations in Cancer. Ng PK, Li J, Jeong KJ, Shao S, Chen H, Tsang YH, Sengupta S, Wang Z, Bhavana VH, Tran R, Soewito S, Minussi DC, Moreno D, Kong K, Dogruluk T, Lu H, Gao J, Tokheim C, Zhou DC, Johnson AM, Zeng J, Ip CKM, Ju Z, Wester M, Yu S, Li Y, Vellano CP, Schultz N, Karchin R, Ding L, Lu Y, Cheung LWT, Chen K, Shaw KR, Meric-Bernstam F, Scott KL, Yi S, Sahni N, Liang H, Mills GB. Cancer Cell. 2018 Mar 12;33(3):450-462.e10. doi: 10.1016/j.ccell.2018.01.021. PubMed 29533785.
Backbone
  Vector backbone: pHAGE
  Vector type: Lentiviral
Growth in bacteria
  Bacterial resistance: Ampicillin, 100 μg/mL
  Growth temperature: 37°C
  Growth strain: Stbl3
  Copy number: High Copy
Gene/Insert
  Gene/Insert name: FLT1
  Species: H. sapiens (human)
  Mutation: R781Q
  Entrez Gene: FLT1 (a.k.a. FLT, FLT-1, VEGFR-1, VEGFR1)
  Cloning method: Gateway Cloning
Terms and licenses: Academic/Nonprofit Terms; Industry Terms: Not Available to Industry
How to cite: pHAGE-FLT1-R781Q was a gift from Gordon Mills & Kenneth Scott (Addgene plasmid # 116397 ; http://n2t.net/addgene:116397 ; RRID:Addgene_116397)
