LOCUS       Exported 4017 bp ds-DNA linear SYN 16-SEP-2021
DEFINITION  Lentiviral expression of FLT1 R781Q.
ACCESSION   .
VERSION     .
KEYWORDS    pHAGE-FLT1-R781Q
SOURCE      synthetic DNA construct
  ORGANISM  synthetic DNA construct
REFERENCE   1 (bases 1 to 4017)
  AUTHORS   Ng PK, Li J, Jeong KJ, Shao S, Chen H, Tsang YH, Sengupta S, Wang Z,
            Bhavana VH, Tran R, Soewito S, Minussi DC, Moreno D, Kong K,
            Dogruluk T, Lu H, Gao J, Tokheim C, Zhou DC, Johnson AM, Zeng J, Ip
            CKM, Ju Z, Wester M, Yu S, Li Y, Vellano CP, Schultz N, Karchin R,
            Ding L, Lu Y, Cheung LWT, Chen K, Shaw KR, Meric-Bernstam F, Scott
            KL, Yi S, Sahni N, Liang H, Mills GB
  TITLE     Systematic Functional Annotation of Somatic Mutations in Cancer.
  JOURNAL   Cancer Cell. 2018 Mar 12;33(3):450-462.e10. doi:
            10.1016/j.ccell.2018.01.021.
  PUBMED    29533785
REFERENCE   2 (bases 1 to 4017)
  AUTHORS   .
  TITLE     Direct Submission
  JOURNAL   Exported Sep 16, 2021 from SnapGene Server 1.1.58
            http://www.snapgene.com
FEATURES             Location/Qualifiers
     source          1..4017
                     /organism="synthetic DNA construct"
                     /mol_type="other DNA"
ORIGIN
        1 atggtcagct actgggacac cggggtcctg ctgtgcgcgc tgctcagctg tctgcttctc
       61 acaggatcta gttcaggttc aaaattaaaa gatcctgaac tgagtttaaa aggcacccag
      121 cacatcatgc aagcaggcca gacactgcat ctccaatgca ggggggaagc agcccataaa
      181 tggtctttgc ctgaaatggt gagtaaggaa agcgaaaggc tgagcataac taaatctgcc
      241 tgtggaagaa atggcaaaca attctgcagt actttaacct tgaacacagc tcaagcaaac
      301 cacactggct tctacagctg caaatatcta gctgtaccta cttcaaagaa gaaggaaaca
      361 gaatctgcaa tctatatatt tattagtgat acaggtagac ctttcgtaga gatgtacagt
      421 gaaatccccg aaattataca catgactgaa ggaagggagc tcgtcattcc ctgccgggtt
      481 acgtcaccta acatcactgt tactttaaaa aagtttccac ttgacacttt gatccctgat
      541 ggaaaacgca taatctggga cagtagaaag ggcttcatca tatcaaatgc aacgtacaaa
      601 gaaatagggc ttctgacctg tgaagcaaca gtcaatgggc atttgtataa gacaaactat
      661 ctcacacatc gacaaaccaa tacaatcata gatgtccaaa taagcacacc acgcccagtc
      721 aaattactta gaggccatac tcttgtcctc aattgtactg ctaccactcc cttgaacacg
      781 agagttcaaa tgacctggag ttaccctgat gaaaaaaata agagagcttc cgtaaggcga
      841 cgaattgacc aaagcaattc ccatgccaac atattctaca gtgttcttac tattgacaaa
      901 atgcagaaca aagacaaagg actttatact tgtcgtgtaa ggagtggacc atcattcaaa
      961 tctgttaaca cctcagtgca tatatatgat aaagcattca tcactgtgaa acatcgaaaa
     1021 cagcaggtgc ttgaaaccgt agctggcaag cggtcttacc ggctctctat gaaagtgaag
     1081 gcatttccct cgccggaagt tgtatggtta aaagatgggt tacctgcgac tgagaaatct
     1141 gctcgctatt tgactcgtgg ctactcgtta attatcaagg acgtaactga agaggatgca
     1201 gggaattata caatcttgct gagcataaaa cagtcaaatg tgtttaaaaa cctcactgcc
     1261 actctaattg tcaatgtgaa accccagatt tacgaaaagg ccgtgtcatc gtttccagac
     1321 ccggctctct acccactggg cagcagacaa atcctgactt gtaccgcata tggtatccct
     1381 caacctacaa tcaagtggtt ctggcacccc tgtaaccata atcattccga agcaaggtgt
     1441 gacttttgtt ccaataatga agagtccttt atcctggatg ctgacagcaa catgggaaac
     1501 agaattgaga gcatcactca gcgcatggca ataatagaag gaaagaataa gatggctagc
     1561 accttggttg tggctgactc tagaatttct ggaatctaca tttgcatagc ttccaataaa
     1621 gttgggactg tgggaagaaa cataagcttt tatatcacag atgtgccaaa tgggtttcat
     1681 gttaacttgg aaaaaatgcc gacggaagga gaggacctga aactgtcttg cacagttaac
     1741 aagttcttat acagagacgt tacttggatt ttactgcgga cagttaataa cagaacaatg
     1801 cactacagta ttagcaagca aaaaatggcc atcactaagg agcactccat cactcttaat
     1861 cttaccatca tgaatgtttc cctgcaagat tcaggcacct atgcctgcag agccaggaat
     1921 gtatacacag gggaagaaat cctccagaag aaagaaatta caatcagaga tcaggaagca
     1981 ccatacctcc tgcgaaacct cagtgatcac acagtggcca tcagcagttc caccacttta
     2041 gactgtcatg ctaatggtgt ccccgagcct cagatcactt ggtttaaaaa caaccacaaa
     2101 atacaacaag agcctggaat tattttagga ccaggaagca gcacgctgtt tattgaaaga
     2161 gtcacagaag aggatgaagg tgtctatcac tgcaaagcca ccaaccagaa gggctctgtg
     2221 gaaagttcag catacctcac tgttcaagga acctcggaca agtctaatct ggagctgatc
     2281 actctaacat gcacctgtgt ggctgcgact ctcttctggc tcctattaac cctctttatc
     2341 caaaaaatga aaaggtcttc ttctgaaata aagactgact acctatcaat tataatggac
     2401 ccagatgaag ttcctttgga tgagcagtgt gagcggctcc cttatgatgc cagcaagtgg
     2461 gagtttgccc gggagagact taaactgggc aaatcacttg gaagaggggc ttttggaaaa
     2521 gtggttcaag catcagcatt tggcattaag aaatcaccta cgtgccggac tgtggctgtg
     2581 aaaatgctga aagagggggc cacggccagc gagtacaaag ctctgatgac tgagctaaaa
     2641 atcttgaccc acattggcca ccatctgaac gtggttaacc tgctgggagc ctgcaccaag
     2701 caaggagggc ctctgatggt gattgttgaa tactgcaaat atggaaatct ctccaactac
     2761 ctcaagagca aacgtgactt attttttctc aacaaggatg cagcactaca catggagcct
     2821 aagaaagaaa aaatggagcc aggcctggaa caaggcaaga aaccaagact agatagcgtc
     2881 accagcagcg aaagctttgc gagctccggc tttcaggaag ataaaagtct gagtgatgtt
     2941 gaggaagagg aggattctga cggtttctac aaggagccca tcactatgga agatctgatt
     3001 tcttacagtt ttcaagtggc cagaggcatg gagttcctgt cttccagaaa gtgcattcat
     3061 cgggacctgg cagcgagaaa cattctttta tctgagaaca acgtggtgaa gatttgtgat
     3121 tttggccttg cccgggatat ttataagaac cccgattatg tgagaaaagg agatactcga
     3181 cttcctctga aatggatggc tcctgaatct atctttgaca aaatctacag caccaagagc
     3241 gacgtgtggt cttacggagt attgctgtgg gaaatcttct ccttaggtgg gtctccatac
     3301 ccaggagtac aaatggatga ggacttttgc agtcgcctga gggaaggcat gaggatgaga
     3361 gctcctgagt actctactcc tgaaatctat cagatcatgc tggactgctg gcacagagac
     3421 ccaaaagaaa ggccaagatt tgcagaactt gtggaaaaac taggtgattt gcttcaagca
     3481 aatgtacaac aggatggtaa agactacatc ccaatcaatg ccatactgac aggaaatagt
     3541 gggtttacat actcaactcc tgccttctct gaggacttct tcaaggaaag tatttcagct
     3601 ccgaagttta attcaggaag ctctgatgat gtcagatacg taaatgcttt caagttcatg
     3661 agcctggaaa gaatcaaaac ctttgaagaa cttttaccga atgccacctc catgtttgat
     3721 gactaccagg gcgacagcag cactctgttg gcctctccca tgctgaagcg cttcacctgg
     3781 actgacagca aacccaaggc ctcgctcaag attgacttga gagtaaccag taaaagtaag
     3841 gagtcggggc tgtctgatgt cagcaggccc agtttctgcc attccagctg tgggcacgtc
     3901 agcgaaggca agcgcaggtt cacctacgac cacgctgagc tggaaaggaa aatcgcgtgc
     3961 tgctccccgc ccccagacta caactcggtg gtcctgtact ccaccccacc catctag
//
